Addgene plasmid #87314: pUC19-P70a-Top-T~P70a-Bottom-T
Purpose: Expresses the modular Split-Broccoli system (Top + Bottom) under the control of E. coli sigma 70 promoters.
Depositing lab: Donald Burke. Depositing organization: University of Missouri at Columbia. Publication: A Fluorescent Split Aptamer for Visualizing RNA-RNA Assembly In Vivo. Alam KK, Tawiah KD, Lichte MF, Porciani D, Burke DH. ACS Synth Biol. 2017 May 26. doi: 10.1021/acssynbio.7b00059. PubMed 28548488.
Backbone
  Vector backbone: pUC19
  Backbone size w/o insert (bp): 2686
  Total vector size (bp): 3073
  Vector type: Bacterial Expression, Synthetic Biology
Growth in bacteria
  Bacterial resistance: Ampicillin, 100 μg/mL
  Growth temperature: 37°C
  Growth strain: DH5alpha
  Copy number: High Copy
Gene/Insert
  Gene/Insert name: Split-Broccoli system
  Species: Synthetic
  Insert size (bp): 645
  Promoter: P70a
  Cloning method: Restriction Enzyme; 5′ cloning site NdeI (destroyed during cloning); 3′ cloning site HindIII (destroyed during cloning)
  Sequencing primers: 5′ GCGGCATCAGAGCAGATTGTACTG
Terms and licenses: Academic/Nonprofit Terms; Industry Terms: Not Available to Industry
How to cite: pUC19-P70a-Top-T~P70a-Bottom-T was a gift from Donald Burke (Addgene plasmid # 87314 ; http://n2t.net/addgene:87314 ; RRID:Addgene_87314)
