[The description below was written by a language model from this plasmid's Addgene catalogue record and pLannotate feature annotations shown in this document.]
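Description:
pUC19-P70a-Top-T~P70a-Bottom-T is a small (about 3.1 kb) bacterial expression and synthetic-biology plasmid built on the pUC19 backbone. It is propagated in E. coli at high copy number from the ColE1/pMB1-type pUC origin and selected with ampicillin through the β-lactamase (AmpR) gene and its native promoter. Remnants of the pUC19 lac region (CAP binding site, lac promoter and operator, a lacZα fragment and the multiple cloning site) are still annotated.

The payload is a 645 bp synthetic insert encoding the modular Split-Broccoli system, placed between the NdeI and HindIII sites of pUC19, both of which were destroyed during cloning. As the name and stated purpose indicate, it carries two transcription units, one for the "Top" RNA strand and one for the "Bottom" strand, each driven by its own copy of P70a, a promoter recognised by the E. coli sigma 70 housekeeping RNA polymerase, and each followed by a terminator ("T"). Broccoli is a fluorogenic RNA aptamer; in the split design the two halves are transcribed separately and must hybridise to form the functional aptamer, so fluorescence reports RNA–RNA assembly. Co-expressing both strands from one plasmid gives a single-vector source of the complete system, consistent with the associated work on visualising RNA–RNA assembly in vivo.

The automated feature table does not annotate the P70a promoters or the aptamer halves. It detects one T7 terminator, and several very short hits (RSF ori, lacI, bom and rop fragments) that are probably spurious matches or backbone remnants rather than functional elements.
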