Features (pLannotate 1.2.2; 14 found; start..end, strand, type, name):
      5..32      +  rep_origin     RSF ori (fragment): Plasmids containing the RSF 1030 origin of replication can be propagated in E. coli cells that contain additional plasmids with compatible origins.
     34..126     +  CDS            lacI (fragment): lac repressor; lacI; The lac repressor binds to the lac operator to inhibit transcription in E. coli. This inhibition can be relieved by adding lactose or isopropyl-β-D-thiogalactopyranoside (IPTG).
    139..160     +  protein_bind   CAP binding site: CAP binding activates transcription in the presence of cAMP. E. coli catabolite activator protein
    175..205     +  promoter       lac promoter: promoter for the E. coli lac operon
    213..229     +  protein_bind   lac operator: The lac repressor binds to the lac operator to inhibit transcription in E. coli. This inhibition can be relieved by adding lactose or isopropyl-β-D-thiogalactopyranoside (IPTG). lac repressor encoded by lacI
    267..314     -  terminator     T7 terminator: transcription terminator for bacteriophage T7 RNA polymerase
    475..528     +  misc_feature   bom (fragment): basis of mobility region from pBR322
    534..691     -  CDS            lacZα (fragment): LacZα fragment of β-galactosidase; lacZ fragment
    688..744     +  misc_feature   MCS: pUC18/19 multiple cloning site
    921..968     -  misc_feature   bom (fragment): basis of mobility region from pBR322
   1070..1105    -  CDS            rop (fragment): Rop protein, which maintains plasmids at low copy number; rop
   1200..1304    +  promoter       AmpR promoter: bla
   1305..2165    +  CDS            AmpR: β-lactamase; bla; confers resistance to ampicillin, carbenicillin, and related antibiotics
   2336..2924    +  rep_origin     ori: high-copy-number ColE1/pMB1/pBR322/pUC origin of replication
>Addgene plasmid #87314 | pUC19-P70a-Top-T~P70a-Bottom-T | addgene full sequence | sequence record 174701 | Addgene NGS Result
GCGCAGCGAGTCAGTGAGCGAGGAAGCGGAAGAGCGCCCAATACGCAAACCGCCTCTCCCCGCGCGTTGG
CCGATTCATTAATGCAGCTGGCACGACAGGTTTCCCGACTGGAAAGCGGGCAGTGAGCGCAACGCAATTA
ATGTGAGTTAGCTCACTCATTAGGCACCCCAGGCTTTACACTTTATGCTTCCGGCTCGTATGTTGTGTGG
AATTGTGAGCGGATAACAATTTCACACAGGAAACAGCTATGACCATGATTACGCCACAAAAAACCCCTCA
AGACCCGTTTAGAGGCCCCAAGGGGTTATGCTAGGATGATGGAGCCCACACTCTACTCGACAGGATCATC
AGAGTATGTGGGTTGACCCACATACACATGGCAAGAGCCCACACTCTACTCGACAGATGATGCGGATCCT
GCAACCATTATCACCGCCAGAGGTAAAATTGTCAACACGCACGGTGTTAGCTCACATATGCGGTGTGAAA
TACCGCACAGATGCGTAAGGAGAAAATACCGCATCAGGCGCCATTCGCCATTCAGGCTGCGCAACTGTTG
GGAAGGGCGATCGGTGCGGGCCTCTTCGCTATTACGCCAGCTGGCGAAAGGGGGATGTGCTGCAAGGCGA
TTAAGTTGGGTAACGCCAGGGTTTTCCCAGTCACGACGTTGTAAAACGACGGCCAGTGAATTCGAGCTCG
GTACCCGGGGATCCTCTAGAGTCGACCTGCAGGCATGCAAGCTTAAAAAAAAGCCCGCCTTTCGGGGGCT
TTGATCCGCATCATCTGGACCAGACCGTCTCTTGCCATGAATGATCCTGGACCCGACCGTCTCCATCATC
CTGCAACCATTATCACCGCCAGAGGTAAAATTGTCAACACGCACGGTGTTAGCTCAATTTCGCGGGATCG
TCTAGACGATTGGTGCACTCTCAGTACAATCTGCTCTGATGCCGCATAGTTAAGCCAGCCCCGACACCCG
CCAACACCCGCTGACGCGCCCTGACGGGCTTGTCTGCTCCCGGCATCCGCTTACAGACAAGCTGTGACCG
TCTCCGGGAGCTGCATGTGTCAGAGGTTTTCACCGTCATCACCGAAACGCGCGAGACGAAAGGGCCTCGT
GATACGCCTATTTTTATAGGTTAATGTCATGATAATAATGGTTTCTTAGACGTCAGGTGGCACTTTTCGG
GGAAATGTGCGCGGAACCCCTATTTGTTTATTTTTCTAAATACATTCAAATATGTATCCGCTCATGAGAC
AATAACCCTGATAAATGCTTCAATAATATTGAAAAAGGAAGAGTATGAGTATTCAACATTTCCGTGTCGC
CCTTATTCCCTTTTTTGCGGCATTTTGCCTTCCTGTTTTTGCTCACCCAGAAACGCTGGTGAAAGTAAAA
GATGCTGAAGATCAGTTGGGTGCACGAGTGGGTTACATCGAACTGGATCTCAACAGCGGTAAGATCCTTG
AGAGTTTTCGCCCCGAAGAACGTTTTCCAATGATGAGCACTTTTAAAGTTCTGCTATGTGGCGCGGTATT
ATCCCGTATTGACGCCGGGCAAGAGCAACTCGGTCGCCGCATACACTATTCTCAGAATGACTTGGTTGAG
TACTCACCAGTCACAGAAAAGCATCTTACGGATGGCATGACAGTAAGAGAATTATGCAGTGCTGCCATAA
CCATGAGTGATAACACTGCGGCCAACTTACTTCTGACAACGATCGGAGGACCGAAGGAGCTAACCGCTTT
TTTGCACAACATGGGGGATCATGTAACTCGCCTTGATCGTTGGGAACCGGAGCTGAATGAAGCCATACCA
AACGACGAGCGTGACACCACGATGCCTGTAGCAATGGCAACAACGTTGCGCAAACTATTAACTGGCGAAC
TACTTACTCTAGCTTCCCGGCAACAATTAATAGACTGGATGGAGGCGGATAAAGTTGCAGGACCACTTCT
GCGCTCGGCCCTTCCGGCTGGCTGGTTTATTGCTGATAAATCTGGAGCCGGTGAGCGTGGGTCTCGCGGT
ATCATTGCAGCACTGGGGCCAGATGGTAAGCCCTCCCGTATCGTAGTTATCTACACGACGGGGAGTCAGG
CAACTATGGATGAACGAAATAGACAGATCGCTGAGATAGGTGCCTCACTGATTAAGCATTGGTAACTGTC
AGACCAAGTTTACTCATATATACTTTAGATTGATTTAAAACTTCATTTTTAATTTAAAAGGATCTAGGTG
AAGATCCTTTTTGATAATCTCATGACCAAAATCCCTTAACGTGAGTTTTCGTTCCACTGAGCGTCAGACC
CCGTAGAAAAGATCAAAGGATCTTCTTGAGATCCTTTTTTTCTGCGCGTAATCTGCTGCTTGCAAACAAA
AAAACCACCGCTACCAGCGGTGGTTTGTTTGCCGGATCAAGAGCTACCAACTCTTTTTCCGAAGGTAACT
GGCTTCAGCAGAGCGCAGATACCAAATACTGTTCTTCTAGTGTAGCCGTAGTTAGGCCACCACTTCAAGA
ACTCTGTAGCACCGCCTACATACCTCGCTCTGCTAATCCTGTTACCAGTGGCTGCTGCCAGTGGCGATAA
GTCGTGTCTTACCGGGTTGGACTCAAGACGATAGTTACCGGATAAGGCGCAGCGGTCGGGCTGAACGGGG
GGTTCGTGCACACAGCCCAGCTTGGAGCGAACGACCTACACCGAACTGAGATACCTACAGCGTGAGCTAT
GAGAAAGCGCCACGCTTCCCGAAGGGAGAAAGGCGGACAGGTATCCGGTAAGCGGCAGGGTCGGAACAGG
AGAGCGCACGAGGGAGCTTCCAGGGGGAAACGCCTGGTATCTTTATAGTCCTGTCGGGTTTCGCCACCTC
TGACTTGAGCGTCGATTTTTGTGATGCTCGTCAGGGGGGCGGAGCCTATGGAAAAACGCCAGCAACGCGG
CCTTTTTACGGTTCCTGGCCTTTTGCTGGCCTTTTGCTCACATGTTCTTTCCTGCGTTATCCCCTGATTC
TGTGGATAACCGTATTACCGCCTTTGAGTGAGCTGATACCGCTCGCCGCAGCCGAACGACCGA
